>Addgene plasmid #70919 | pFOSGE_COF2C09 | depositor partial sequence | sequence record 126861 | insert
ATGAAGTGCAAGATACCCGAGATTTCGTGGCACAACCGCGATCCTGTCCTGAGTGTGGATATACAGCAAA
ATGGCCTGGGGCTGCGTTCTCCGACGATATGCCGCCTAGCCTCTGGTGGTTCGGATGCCCATGTCCTCAT
TTGGTATGTTAACCGAAGTGATGACGCCGAGGGCGTGGATGTGGAGCTGGCCGCCGACCTGTCCCGGCAT
CAGCGTGCCGTCAACGCTGTCCGCTGGTCACCGAACGGAGAACTGCTGGCATCCGGCGATGACGAGAGTG
TTGTCTTTATATGGAAACAGAAGGCCGACCACGAAGTTGTCAACATTGTGGACGCCGATGGCTGCAGTGA
ACAGGACAAGGAGGTCTGGTTGACTCTCAAGGTACTGCGCGGCCATCGCGAGGATATCTACGATCTCAGC
TGGGCGCCGAACTCACAGTTTCTGGTCAGCGGATCCGTGGATAACACAGCGATGCTCTGGGATGTGCACA
GTGGCAAATCACTGGCTATTCTAGATGACCACAAGGGCTATGTACAGGGCGTGGCATGGGATCCCTGCAA
TCAATACATCGCCACCATGAGCACCGATAGACAAATGCGGATATTTGATGCCAATACCAAGCGAGTTCTG
CACCGAGTCAGCAAATGTGTACTCCCAGTAAAAGAGGACCACGAGATGCACGGCAAGAGCATGCGATTGT
ACCAAGATGGAACCTTGCAGACCTTCTTTCGCCGCTTATGCTTCACACCCGATGGTAAGCTGCTGTTAAC
GCCGTCAGGAATTACCGACTACGATGGTGTTGTGAAACCCATAAACACCAGCTATGGGTTTAGTCGCCAT
GATTTGTCCAAACCCGCCTTTGTGCTGCCCTTTCCCAAGGAATATGCGGTGGCTGTTCGCTGCTCTCCGG
TACTGTACCGTCTGCGACCGTACAATGCGGAGAAGAATCCTCCGATTATTTCGCTGCCGTACCGCATGAT
CTATGCTGTGGCCACAAAGAACGCTGTGTTTTTCTACGACACCCAGCAGCCGGTGCCGTTTGCCATTGTG
TCCAACATTCACTATAGCAGGCTTACGGATTTGGCCTGGTCGAGCGACGGCACCGTCCTGATCGTGTCCA
GCACCGATGGCTACTGCTCACTGATTACCTTCGAGCCAACCGAGCTGGGCGACTGCTATGAAGATATGGA
AACAGTGCTGAGCGTTGTTCTAAAATCTTCAGAGAATGCAACGGTGTTGAAAAAGAAGAGGCAAAAGCTG
CGCAAGGTATCGTTGGATGAACCACGGAAACCACTGCAGGAAAAATCGAAACCAAATACAATTAGAAGGG
CGTCCGAAGCAGGTATCACAGAGGTAGGGGAACCCGAGTTGGATGCTGAAAACGATTCATCAACGCACAG
TGTCAGTTCGAATAAAACGAACAGTCCCAAAACAAAAGCTAGCGAAGAGGAGAAACCCACTCCCATCGCC
ATCAGGCGTTCGCCCCGTAAAAATTCGACTGCACCCATGCCGATTGCTATACGCAGAGCTCCGCGTAAGC
CCGAGGATAAGGGGAATAGCGAATCGAGCAAGCCCAAAGACGAAATGGAAGTTACTCACACAAAAACGAC
TCAAGTGCAGAAAACAGTGGCATCACCTGTCAAGCGCAAGGTGAGCACAGAGGCAGTGCCTCCAGCAGAG
ACATCACAGCCGGCACTTGCAGTGATTCCGGTGTTCGAGAAGGAGATCATCAGTTCTGATGATAAGTTCG
AATCGCCTGAGAAGAAGTCCCGACCCGCAACACCAATTCAAGTGCGTCGCCAGCCACGAACTCCTGGCAG
CTCCAGCCAATTTAATCTAACGCCGAAAAGCCAACCCGCCAAGCAAGCTACTCCCATTGCAGTGAGGAGA
ACTCCACGCGTACTCATCGAAATGCCGGTGAACTCGCCTGTGGTCCCAATGGAGGAGGCCATGGATGCCT
GGCCCCTCGACGAGAGCATCACACCCCTGCCAGCGACAAAGAAGGATTCTCGAAAACCCTTGCCGGAGAC
TGTAAAGACCGAAACGAAACCAGCGGTAATAGAGGCCAGCGAGGCCACCTGCGAGCGAACTGAGGACATT
CGTCTGGTCTACGAGGATACGCAAGAGGAAACGCCAAAAAATCCGACTGAATCGGGGCCATCCACGCCGA
ATAACAAGACGCCACGTCGCGTGTCCTTGCGAACCATATCCACGCCCAAATCAAAAAAGAAACTTTTAGA
G
