>Addgene plasmid #70919 | pFOSGE_COF2C09 | addgene partial sequence | sequence record 130398 | M13-Rev 5'-CAGGAAACAGCTATGACC-3'
ATTTTATTTTGACTGATAGTGACCTGTTCGTTGCAACAAATTGATAAGCAATGCTTTCTTATAATGCCAA
CTTTGTACAAGAAAGCTGGGTCCTCTAAAAGTTTCTTTTTTGATTTGGGCGTGGATATGGTTCGCAAGGA
CACGCGACGTGGCGTCTTGTTATTCGGCGTGGATGGCCCCGATTCAGTCGGATTTTTTGGCGTTTCCTCT
TGCGTATCCTCGTAGACCAGACGAATGTCCTCAGTTCGCTCGCAGGTGGCCTCGCTGGCCTCTATTACCG
CTGGTTTCGTTTCGGTCTTTACAGTCTCCGGCAAGGGTTTTCGAGAATCCTTCTTTGTCGCTGGCAGGGG
TGTGATGCTCTCGTCGAGGGGCCAGGCATCCATGGCCTCCTCCATTGGGACCACAGGCGAGTTCACCGGC
ATTTCGATGAGTACGCGTGGAGTTCTCCTCACTGCAATGGGAGTAGCTTGCTTGGCGGGTTGGCTTTTCG
GCGTTAGATTAAATTGGCTGGAGCTGCCAGGAGTTCGTGGCTGGCGACGCACTTGAATTGGTGTTGCGGG
TCGGGACTTCTTCTCAGGCGATTCGAACTTATCATCAGAACTGATGATCTCCTTCTCGAACACCGGAATC
ACTGCAAGTGCCGGCTGTGATGTCTCTGCTGGAGGCACTGCCTCTGTGCTCACCTTGCGCTTGACAGGTG
ATGCCACTGTTTTCTGCACTTGAGTCG
