[The description below was written by a language model from this plasmid's Addgene catalogue record.]
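Description:
pFOSGE_COF2C09 is a Gateway entry clone built on the commercial pDONR221 donor vector and carrying the Drosophila melanogaster gene Caf1-105 (CG12892, also known as CAF p105), recorded as a 2241 bp insert corresponding to a specific annotated fly transcript. It is a high-copy bacterial plasmid selected with kanamycin. The insert was introduced by Gateway cloning. In the standard scheme for pDONR-type vectors, a BP recombination reaction replaces the donor vector's counter-selection cassette with the sequence of interest and leaves it flanked by attL sites. M13 forward and reverse primer sites on either side of the cloning region allow the insert to be sequence-verified.

As an entry clone, the plasmid is not intended to express Caf1-105. The record lists no promoter, tag, reporter or eukaryotic selection marker, and no feature table is provided, so details such as the presence or absence of a stop codon or the exact att site arrangement cannot be confirmed. Its role is to act as a stable, sequence-checked source from which the coding sequence can be moved by LR recombination into any compatible destination vector, which then provides the promoter, fusion partners and host-specific elements. The clone comes from a collection associated with a study of transcriptional regulators and their context-dependent regulatory functions. This suggests it was used to shuttle this factor into destination vectors for functional assays, although the record does not specify which vectors or assays were involved.
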