Addgene plasmid #70919: pFOSGE_COF2C09
Purpose: Gateway entry clone
Depositing lab: Alexander Stark. Depositing organization: Research Institute of Molecular Pathology (IMP). Publication: Transcriptional regulators form diverse groups with context-dependent regulatory functions. Stampfel G, Kazmar T, Frank O, Wienerroither S, Reiter F, Stark A. Nature. 2015 Nov 9. doi: 10.1038/nature15545. PubMed 26550828.
Backbone
  Vector backbone: pDONR221
  Backbone manufacturer: Invitrogen
  Backbone size w/o insert (bp): 4762
  Vector type: Gateway entry vector
Growth in bacteria
  Bacterial resistance: Kanamycin, 50 μg/mL
  Growth temperature: 37°C
  Growth strain: DH5alpha
  Copy number: High Copy
Gene/Insert
  Gene/Insert name: Caf1-105 (alt names: FBgn0033526; CG12892, FBtr0088310)
  Species: D. melanogaster (fly)
  Insert size (bp): 2241
  Entrez Gene: Caf1-105 (a.k.a. CAF p105, Caf1-10, CAF1-105, CG12892, Dmel\CG12892, p105)
  Cloning method: Gateway Cloning
  Sequencing primers: 5′ M13-F20; 3′ M13R
Terms and licenses: Academic/Nonprofit Terms; Industry Terms: Not Available to Industry
How to cite: pFOSGE_COF2C09 was a gift from Alexander Stark (Addgene plasmid # 70919 ; http://n2t.net/addgene:70919 ; RRID:Addgene_70919)
